Addgene plasmid #118493: pMRE141
Purpose: broad-host range plasmid to constitutively express fluorescent protein genes in bacteria
Depositing lab: Mitja Remus-Emsermann. Depositing organization: University of Canterbury. Publication: Chromatic Bacteria - A Broad Host-Range Plasmid and Chromosomal Insertion Toolbox for Fluorescent Protein Expression in Bacteria. Schlechter RO, Jun H, Bernach M, Oso S, Boyd E, Munoz-Lintz DA, Dobson RCJ, Remus DM, Remus-Emsermann MNP. Front Microbiol. 2018 Dec 12;9:3052. doi: 10.3389/fmicb.2018.03052. eCollection 2018. PubMed 30631309.
Backbone
  Vector backbone: pFru97
  Vector type: Bacterial Expression
  Selectable markers: Gentamicin ; Chloramphenicol/
Growth in bacteria
  Bacterial resistance: Kanamycin, 50 μg/mL
  Growth temperature: 37°C
  Growth strain: E. coli S17-1 lambda pir
  Copy number: High Copy
Gene/Insert
  Gene/Insert name: mTurquoise2
  Species: Synthetic
  Cloning method: Gibson Cloning
Resource information
  A portion of this plasmid was derived from a plasmid made by: pLifeAct-mTurquoise2
Terms and licenses: Academic/Nonprofit Terms; Industry Terms: Not Available to Industry
Depositor comments: Please visit https://www.biorxiv.org/content/early/2018/09/07/402172 for bioRxiv preprint.
How to cite: pMRE141 was a gift from Mitja Remus-Emsermann (Addgene plasmid # 118493 ; http://n2t.net/addgene:118493 ; RRID:Addgene_118493)
