[The description below was written by a language model from this plasmid's Addgene catalogue record and pLannotate feature annotations shown in this document.]
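Description:
pMRE141 is a broad-host-range bacterial expression plasmid built on the pFru97 backbone and designed to give constitutive production of a fluorescent protein, here the cyan protein mTurquoise2, in a wide range of bacteria. The 8.4 kb sequence carries the pBBR1 oriV together with the pBBR1 Rep gene, the replication module from a Bordetella bronchiseptica plasmid that functions in many Gram-negative hosts. The record lists it as high copy and maintained in an E. coli S17-1 lambda pir strain, a strain commonly used as a conjugative donor, although no transfer origin is annotated in the feature table. Selection in E. coli is by kanamycin, provided by a Tn5-derived neo (nptII) gene that is flanked by remnants of the Tn5 transposase and ble genes. Gentamicin and chloramphenicol are also listed as selectable markers.

The payload lies in one orientation: a class 1 integron Pc promoter and gentamicin acetyltransferase gene (aacC1), then a short Tn5 tnpA fragment, the mTurquoise2 coding sequence (annotated as mammalian codon-optimised and derived from pLifeAct-mTurquoise2), a lambda t0 terminator, and a cat promoter-driven chloramphenicol acetyltransferase gene closed by an rrnB T1 terminator. The record does not explicitly name or annotate the promoter that drives mTurquoise2. The Tn5-derived fragment immediately upstream may contain it, but this cannot be confirmed from the table. Four tandem rrnB T1 terminators upstream of the cassette presumably insulate it from read-through transcription, and backbone remnants (lacZα, M13 ori, TcR and CmR fragments, a T7 promoter) are cloning leftovers. The insert was assembled by Gibson cloning, and the plasmid belongs to a toolbox for fluorescently tagging bacteria, for example to distinguish strains by colour in mixed populations.
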