Features (pLannotate 1.2.2; 23 found; start..end, strand, type, name):
      1..29      +  promoter       Pc promoter: intI1 (promoter lies within the coding sequence); class 1 integron promoter
    218..751     +  CDS            GmR: gentamycin acetyltransferase; aacC1; confers resistance to gentamycin
    759..1076    +  CDS            tnpA (fragment): TN5P_ECOLX - Also known as tnp. Experimental evidence at protein level: Swiss-Prot protein existence level 1. Mediates transposition of transposon Tn5 by a 'cut and paste' mechanism. First, the monomeric transposase binds the 19 bp inverted DNA repeats flanking the transposon. Then, dimerization of the DNA- bound transposase creates a synaptic DNA complex. After nicking of the first DNA strand, excision of the transposon proceeds through a series of intermediates. The transposase then mediates the insertion of the transposon at a new site by strand transfer. The activity of the wild- type tran
   1115..1830    +  CDS            mTurquoise2 (fragment): enhanced monomeric variant of CFP (Goedhart et al., 2012) mammalian codon-optimized
   1844..1938    +  terminator     lambda t0 terminator: transcription terminator from phage lambda
   1953..1981    +  promoter       cat promoter (fragment): promoter of the E. coli cat gene encoding chloramphenicol acetyltransferase
   1982..2638    +  CDS            cat: CAT_ECOLX - Experimental evidence at protein level: Swiss-Prot protein existence level 1. This enzyme is an effector of chloramphenicol resistance in bacteria. From Escherichia coli. This protein is used as a marker in many commonly used cloning vectors, such as pACYC184.
   2706..2792    +  terminator     rrnB T1 terminator: Escherichia coli rrnB; transcription terminator T1 from the E. coli rrnB gene
   2842..2958    -  CDS            CmR (fragment): chloramphenicol acetyltransferase; cat; confers resistance to chloramphenicol
   2958..3110    -  CDS            ble (fragment): BLE_KLEPN - Experimental evidence at protein level: Swiss-Prot protein existence level 1. Binding protein with a strong affinity to the bleomycin family of antibiotics. Binds to CL990; an antimitotic-antibiotic compound. From Klebsiella pneumoniae.
   3134..3925    -  CDS            neo: KKA2_KLEPN - Also known as kan, nptII. Experimental evidence at protein level: Swiss-Prot protein existence level 1. Resistance to kanamycin, neomycin, paromomycin, ribostamycin, butirosin and gentamicin B. From Klebsiella pneumoniae.
   3957..4241    -  CDS            tnpA (fragment): TN5P_ECOLX - Also known as tnp. Experimental evidence at protein level: Swiss-Prot protein existence level 1. Mediates transposition of transposon Tn5 by a 'cut and paste' mechanism. First, the monomeric transposase binds the 19 bp inverted DNA repeats flanking the transposon. Then, dimerization of the DNA- bound transposase creates a synaptic DNA complex. After nicking of the first DNA strand, excision of the transposon proceeds through a series of intermediates. The transposase then mediates the insertion of the transposon at a new site by strand transfer. The activity of the wild- type tran
   5405..6176    +  rep_origin     pBBR1 oriV: replication origin of the broad-host-range plasmid pBBR1 from Bordetella bronchiseptica; requires the pBBR1 Rep protein for replication
   6177..6839    +  CDS            pBBR1 Rep: replication protein for the broad-host-range plasmid pBBR1 from Bordetella bronchiseptica
   6900..6969    +  CDS            TcR (fragment): tetracycline efflux protein; tet; confers resistance to tetracycline
   7299..7330    -  CDS            CmR (fragment): chloramphenicol acetyltransferase confers resistance to chloramphenicol
   7330..7407    +  rep_origin     M13 ori (fragment): M13 bacteriophage origin of replication; arrow indicates direction of (+) strand synthesis
   7411..7566    -  CDS            lacZα (fragment): LacZα fragment of β-galactosidase; lacZ fragment
   7574..7592    +  promoter       T7 promoter: promoter for bacteriophage T7 RNA polymerase
   7635..7721    +  terminator     rrnB T1 terminator: Escherichia coli rrnB; transcription terminator T1 from the E. coli rrnB gene
   7818..7904    +  terminator     rrnB T1 terminator: Escherichia coli rrnB; transcription terminator T1 from the E. coli rrnB gene
   8001..8087    +  terminator     rrnB T1 terminator: Escherichia coli rrnB; transcription terminator T1 from the E. coli rrnB gene
   8184..8270    +  terminator     rrnB T1 terminator: Escherichia coli rrnB; transcription terminator T1 from the E. coli rrnB gene
>Addgene plasmid #118493 | pMRE141 | addgene full sequence | sequence record 226433 | Addgene NGS Result
TTGACATAAGCCTGTTCGGTTCGTAAACTGTAATGCAAGTAGCGTATGCGCTCACGCAACTGGTCCAGAA
CCTTGACCGAACGCAGCGGTGGTAACGGCGCAGTGGCGGTTTTCATGGCTTGTTATGACTGTTTTTTTGT
ACAGTCTATGCCTCGGGCATCCAAGCAGCAAGCGCGTTACGCCGTGGGTCGATGTTTGATGTTATGGAGC
AGCAACGATGTTACGCAGCAGCAACGATGTTACGCAGCAGGGCAGTCGCCCTAAAACAAAGTTAGGTGGC
TCAAGTATGGGCATCATTCGCACATGTAGGCTCGGCCCTGACCAAGTCAAATCCATGCGGGCTGCTCTTG
ATCTTTTCGGTCGTGAGTTCGGAGACGTAGCCACCTACTCCCAACATCAGCCGGACTCCGATTACCTCGG
GAACTTGCTCCGTAGTAAGACATTCATCGCGCTTGCTGCCTTCGACCAAGAAGCGGTTGTTGGCGCTCTC
GCGGCTTACGTTCTGCCCAAGTTTGAGCAGCCGCGTAGTGAGATCTATATCTATGATCTCGCAGTCTCCG
GCGAGCACCGGAGGCAGGGCATTGCCACCGCGCTCATCAATCTCCTCAAGCATGAGGCCAACGCGCTTGG
TGCTTATGTGATCTACGTGCAAGCAGATTACGGTGACGATCCCGCAGTGGCTCTCTATACAAAGTTGGGC
ATACGGGAAGAAGTGATGCACTTTGATATCGACCCAAGTACCGCCACCTAAAGCTCGCACGCTGCCGCAA
GCACTCAGGGCGCAAGGGCTGCTAAAGGAAGCGGAACACGTAGAAAGCCAGTCCGCAGAAACGGTGCTGA
CCCCGGATGAATGTCAGCTACTGGGCTATCTGGACAAGGGAAAACGCAAGCGCAAAGAGAAAGCAGGTAG
CTTGCAGTGGGCTTACATGGCGATAGCTAGACTGGGCGGTTTTATGGACAGCAAGCGAACCGGAATTGCC
AGCTGGGGCGCCCTCTGGTAAGGTTGGGAAGCCCTGCAAAGTAAACTGGATGGCTTTCTTGCCGCCAAGG
ATCTGATGGCGCAGGGGATCAAGATCTGATCAAGAGACAGGATACTAGTGGAGGAAGAAAAAAATGAGCA
AGGGCGAGGAGCTGTTCACCGGGGTGGTGCCCATCCTGGTCGAGCTGGACGGCGACGTAAACGGCCACAA
GTTCAGCGTGTCCGGCGAGGGCGAGGGCGATGCCACCTACGGCAAGCTGACCCTGAAGTTCATCTGCACC
ACCGGCAAGCTGCCCGTGCCCTGGCCCACCCTCGTGACCACCCTGTCCTGGGGCGTGCAGTGCTTCGCCC
GCTACCCCGACCACATGAAGCAGCACGACTTCTTCAAGTCCGCCATGCCCGAAGGCTACGTCCAGGAGCG
CACCATCTTCTTCAAGGACGACGGCAACTACAAGACCCGCGCCGAGGTGAAGTTCGAGGGCGACACCCTG
GTGAACCGCATCGAGCTGAAGGGCATCGACTTCAAGGAGGACGGCAACATCCTGGGGCACAAGCTGGAGT
ACAACTACTTTAGCGACAACGTCTATATCACCGCCGACAAGCAGAAGAACGGCATCAAGGCCAACTTCAA
GATCCGCCACAACATCGAGGACGGCGGCGTGCAGCTCGCCGACCACTACCAGCAGAACACCCCCATCGGC
GACGGCCCCGTGCTGCTGCCCGACAACCACTACCTGAGCACCCAGTCCAAGCTGAGCAAAGACCCCAACG
AGAAGCGCGATCACATGGTCCTGCTGGAGTTCGTGACCGCCGCCGGGATCACTCTCGGCATGGACGAGCT
GTACAAGTAATTAGCTGAGCTTGGACTCCTGTTGATAGATCCAGTAATGACCTCAGAACTCCATCTGGAT
TTGTTCAGAACGCTCGGTTGCCGCCGGGCGTTTTTTATTGGTGAGAATCCAAGCTAGCTTGGCGAGATTT
TCAGGAGCTAAGGAAGCTAAAATGGAGAAAAAAATCACTGGATATACCACCGTTGATATATCCCAATGGC
ATCGTAAAGAACATTTTGAGGCATTTCAGTCAGTTGCTCAATGTACCTATAACCAGACCGTTCAGCTGGA
TATTACGGCCTTTTTAAAGACCGTAAAGAAAAATAAGCACAAGTTTTATCCGGCCTTTATTCACATTCTT
GCCCGCCTGATGAATGCTCATCCGGAATTTCGTATGGCAATGAAAGACGGTGAGCTGGTGATATGGGATA
GTGTTCACCCTTGTTACACCGTTTTCCATGAGCAAACTGAAACGTTTTCATCGCTCTGGAGTGAATACCA
CGACGATTTCCGGCAGTTTCTACACATATATTCGCAAGATGTGGCGTGTTACGGTGAAAACCTGGCCTAT
TTCCCTAAAGGGTTTATTGAGAATATGTTTTTCGTCTCAGCCAATCCCTGGGTGAGTTTCACCAGTTTTG
ATTTAAACGTGGCCAATATGGACAACTTCTTCGCCCCCGTTTTCACCATGGGCAAATATTATACGCAAGG
CGACAAGGTGCTGATGCCGCTGGCGATTCAGGTTCATCATGCCGTTTGTGATGGCTTCCATGTCGGCAGA
ATGCTTAATGAATTACAACAGTACTGCGATGAGTGGCAGGGCGGGGCGTAATTTTTTTAAGGCAGTTATT
GGTGCCCTTAAACGCCTGGGGTAATGACTCTCTAGCTTGAGGCATCAAATAAAACGAAAGGCTCAGTCGA
AAGACTGGGCCTTTCGTTTTATCTGTTGTTTGTCGGTGAACGCTCTCCTGAGTAGGACAAATCCGCCGCT
AGGAGCTTGCGGCCGCCAGTGTGATGGATATCTGCATAAAAACTGTTGTAATTCATTAAGCATTCTGCCG
ACATGGAAGCCATCACAAACGGCATGATGAACCTGAATCGCCAGCGGCATCAGCACCTTGTCGCCTTGCG
TATAATATTTGCCCATGGGGGTGGGCGAAGAACTCCAGCATGAGATCCCCGCGCTGGAGGATCATCCAGC
CGGCGTCCCGGAAAACGATTCCGAAGCCCAACCTTTCATAGAAGGCGGCGGTGGAATCGAAATCTCGTGA
TGGCAGGTTGGGCGTCGCTTGGTCGGTCATTTCGAACCCCAGAGTCCCGCTCAGAAGAACTCGTCAAGAA
GGCGATAGAAGGCGATGCGCTGCGAATCGGGAGCGGCGATACCGTAAAGCACGAGGAAGCGGTCAGCCCA
TTCGCCGCCAAGCTCTTCAGCAATATCACGGGTAGCCAACGCTATGTCCTGATAGCGGTCCGCCACACCC
AGCCGGCCACAGTCGATGAATCCAGAAAAGCGGCCATTTTCCACCATGATATTCGGCAAGCAGGCATCGC
CATGGGTCACGACGAGATCCTCGCCGTCGGGCATGCGCGCCTTGAGCCTGGCGAACAGTTCGGCTGGCGC
GAGCCCCTGATGCTCTTCGTCCAGATCATCCTGATCGACAAGACCGGCTTCCATCCGAGTACGTGCTCGC
TCGATGCGATGTTTCGCTTGGTGGTCGAATGGGCAGGTAGCCGGATCAAGCGTATGCAGCCGCCGCATTG
CATCAGCCATGATGGATACTTTCTCGGCAGGAGCAAGGTGAGATGACAGGAGATCCTGCCCCGGCACTTC
GCCCAATAGCAGCCAGTCCCTTCCCGCTTCAGTGACAACGTCGAGCACAGCTGCGCAAGGAACGCCCGTC
GTGGCCAGCCACGATAGCCGCGCTGCCTCGTCCTGCAGTTCATTCAGGGCACCGGACAGGTCGGTCTTGA
CAAAAAGAACCGGGCGCCCCTGCGCTGACAGCCGGAACACGGCGGCATCAGAGCAGCCGATTGTCTGTTG
TGCCCAGTCATAGCCGAATAGCCTCTCCACCCAAGCGGCCGGAGAACCTGCGTGCAATCCATCTTGTTCA
ATCATGCGAAACGATCCTCATCCTGTCTCTTGATCAGATCTTGATCCCCTGCGCCATCAGATCCTTGGCG
GCAAGAAAGCCATCCAGTTTACTTTGCAGGGCTTCCCAACCTTACCAGAGGGCGCCCCAGCTGGCAATTC
CGGTTCGCTTGCTGTCCATAAAACCGCCCAGTCTAGCTATCGCCATGTAAGCCCACTGCAAGCTACCTGC
TTTCTCTTTGCGCTTGCGTTTTCCCTTGTCCAGATAGCCCAGTAGCTGACATTCATCCCAGGTGGCACTT
TTCGGGGAAATGTGCGCGCCCGCGTTCCTGCTGGCGCTGGGCCTGTTTCTGGCGCTGGACTTCCCGCTGT
TCCGTCAGCAGCTTTTCGCCCACGGCCTTGATGATCGCGGCGGCCTTGGCCTGCATATCCCGATTCAACG
GCCCCAGGGCGTCCAGAACGGGCTTCAGGCGCTCCCGAAGGTCTCGGGCCGTCTCTTGGGCTTGATCGGC
CTTCTTGCGCATCTCACGCGCTCCTGCGGCGGCCTGTAGGGCAGGCTCATACCCCTGCCGAACCGCTTTT
GTCAGCCGGTCGGCCACGGCTTCCGGCGTCTCAACGCGCTTTGAGATTCCCAGCTTTTCGGCCAATCCCT
GCGGTGCATAGGCGCGTGGCTCGACCGCTTGCGGGCTGATGGTGACGTGGCCCACTGGTGGCCGCTCCAG
GGCCTCGTAGAACGCCTGAATGCGCGTGTGACGTGCCTTGCTGCCCTCGATGCCCCGTTGCAGCCCTAGA
TCGGCCACAGCGGCCGCAAACGTGGTCTGGTCGCGGGTCATCTGCGCTTTGTTGCCGATGAACTCCTTGG
CCGACAGCCTGCCGTCCTGCGTCAGCGGCACCACGAACGCGGTCATGTGCGGGCTGGTTTCGTCACGGTG
GATGCTGGCCGTCACGATGCGATCCGCCCCGTACTTGTCCGCCAGCCACTTGTGCGCCTTCTCGAAGAAC
GCCGCCTGCTGTTCTTGGCTGGCCGACTTCCACCATTCCGGGCTGGCCGTCATGACGTACTCGACCGCCA
ACACAGCGTCCTTGCGCCGCTTCTCTGGCAGCAACTCGCGCAGTCGGCCCATCGCTTCATCGGTGCTGCT
GGCCGCCCAGTGCTCGTTCTCTGGCGTCCTGCTGGCGTCAGCGTTGGGCGTCTCGCGCTCGCGGTAGGCG
TGCTTGAGACTGGCCGCCACGTTGCCCATTTTCGCCAGCTTCTTGCATCGCATGATCGCGTATGCCGCCA
TGCCTGCCCCTCCCTTTTGGTGTCCAACCGGCTCGACGGGGGCAGCGCAAGGCGGTGCCTCCGGCGGGCC
ACTCAATGCTTGAGTATACTCACTAGACTTTGCTTCGCAAAGTCGTGACCGCCTACGGCGGCTGCGGCGC
CCTACGGGCTTGCTCTCCGGGCTTCGCCCTGCGCGGTCGCTGCGCTCCCTTGCCAGCCCGTGGATATGTG
GACGATGGCCGCGAGCGGCCACCGGCTGGCTCGCTTCGCTCGGCCCGTGGACAACCCTGCTGGACAAGCT
GATGGACAGGCTGCGCCTGCCCACGAGCTTGACCACAGGGATTGCCCACCGGCTACCCAGCCTTCGACCA
CATACCCACCGGCTCCAACTGCGCGGCCTGCGGCCTTGCCCCATCAATTTTTTTAATTTTCTCTGGGGAA
AAGCCTCCGGCCTGCGGCCTGCGCGCTTCGCTTGCCGGTTGGACACCAAGTGGAAGGCGGGTCAAGGCTC
GCGCAGCGACCGCGCAGCGGCTTGGCCTTGACGCGCCTGGAACGACCCAAGCCTATGCGAGTGGGGGCAG
TCGAAGGGCGAAGCCCGCCCGCCTGCCCCCCGAGCCTCACGGCGGCGAGTGCGGGGGTTCCAAGGGGGCA
GCGCCACCTTGGGCAAGGCCGAAGGCCGCGCAGTCGATCAACAAGCCCCGGAGGGGCCACTTTTTGCCGG
AGGGGGAGCCGCGCCGAAGGCGTGGGGGAACCCCGCAGGGGTGCCCTTCTTTGGGCACCAAAGAACTAGA
TATAGGGCGAAATGCGAAAGACTTAAAAATCAACAACTTAAAAAAGGGGGGTACGCAACAGCTCATTGCG
GCACCCCCCGCAATAGCTCATTGCGTAGGTTAAAGAAAATCTGTAATTGACTGCCACTTTTACGCAACGC
ATAATTGTTGTCGCGCTGCCGAAAAGTTGCAGCTGATTGCGCATGGTGCCGCAACCGTGCGGCACCCCTA
CCGCATGGAGATAAGCATGGCCACGCAGTCCAGAGAAATCGGCATTCAAGCCAAGAACAAGCCCGGTCAC
TGGGTGCAAACGGAACGCAAAGCGCATGAGGCGTGGGCCGGGCTTATTGCGAGGAAACCCACGGCGGCAA
TGCTGCTGCATCACCTCGTGGCGCAGATGGGCCACCAGAACGCCGTGGTGGTCAGCCAGAAGACACTTTC
CAAGCTCATCGGACGTTCTTTGCGGACGGTCCAATACGCAGTCAAGGACTTGGTGGCCGAGCGCTGGATC
TCCGTCGTGAAGCTCAACGGCCCCGGCACCGTGTCGGCCTACGTGGTCAATGACCGCGTGGCGTGGGGCC
AGCCCCGCGACCAGTTGCGCCTGTCGGTGTTCAGTGCCGCCGTGGTGGTTGATCACGACGACCAGGACGA
ATCGCTGTTGGGGCATGGCGACCTGCGCCGCATCCCGACCCTGTATCCGGGCGAGCAGCAACTACCGACC
GGCCCCGGCGAGGAGCCGCCCAGCCAGCCCGGCATTCCGGGCATGGAACCAGACCTGCCAGCCTTGACCG
AAACGGAGGAATGGGAACGGCGCGGGCAGCAGCGCCTGCCGATGCCCGATGAGCCGTGTTTTCTGGACGA
TGGCGAGCCGTTGGAGCCGCCGACACGGGTCACGCTGCCGCGCCGGTAGCACTTGGGTTGCGCAGCAACC
CGTAAGTGCGCTGTTCCAGACTATCGGCTGTAGCCGCCTCGCCGCCCTATACCTTGTCTGCCTCCCCGCG
TTGCGTCGCGGTGCATGGAGCCGGGCCACCTCGACCTGAATGGAAGCCGGCGGCACCTCGCTAACGGATT
CACCGTTTTTATCAGGCTCTGGGAGGCAGAATAAATGATCATATCGTCAATTATTACCTCCACGGGGAGA
GCCTGAGCAAACTGGCCTCAGGCATTTGAGAAGCACACGGTCACACTGCTTCCGGTAGTCAATAAACCGG
TAAACCAGCAATAGACATAAGCGGCTATTTAACGACCCTGCCCTGAACCGACGACCGGGTCGAATTTGCT
TTCGAATTTCTGCCATTCATCCGCTTATTATCACTTATTCAGGCGTAGCAACCAGGCGTTTAAGGGCACC
AATAACTGCCTTAAAAAAATTACGCCCCGCCCTGCCACTCATCGCAGTACGGCCTATTGGTTAAAAAATG
AGCTGATTTAACAAAAATTTAACGCGAATTTTAACAAAATATTAACGCTTACAATTTCCATTCGCCATTC
AGGCTGCGCAACTGTTGGGAAGGGCGATCGGTGCGGGCCTCTTCGCTATTACGCCAGCTGGCGAAAGGGG
GATGTGCTGCAAGGCGATTAAGTTGGGTAACGCCAGGGTTTTCCCAGTCACGACGTTGTAAAACGACGGC
CAGTGAGCGCGCGTAATACGACTCACTATAGGGCGAATTGGAGCTGGGGCCGCAATTCCCAATTCCCCAG
GCATCAAATAAAACGAAAGGCTCAGTCGAAAGACTGGGCCTTTCGTTTTATCTGTTGTTTGTCGGTGAAC
GCTCTCCTGAGTAGGACAAATCCGCCGGGAGCGGATTTGAACGTTGCGAAGCAACGGCCCGGAGGGTGGC
GGGCAGGACGCCCGCCATAAACTGCCAGGAATTAATTCCCCAGGCATCAAATAAAACGAAAGGCTCAGTC
GAAAGACTGGGCCTTTCGTTTTATCTGTTGTTTGTCGGTGAACGCTCTCCTGAGTAGGACAAATCCGCCG
GGAGCGGATTTGAACGTTGCGAAGCAACGGCCCGGAGGGTGGCGGGCAGGACGCCCGCCATAAACTGCCA
GGAATTAATTCCCCAGGCATCAAATAAAACGAAAGGCTCAGTCGAAAGACTGGGCCTTTCGTTTTATCTG
TTGTTTGTCGGTGAACGCTCTCCTGAGTAGGACAAATCCGCCGGGAGCGGATTTGAACGTTGCGAAGCAA
CGGCCCGGAGGGTGGCGGGCAGGACGCCCGCCATAAACTGCCAGGAATTAATTCCCCAGGCATCAAATAA
AACGAAAGGCTCAGTCGAAAGACTGGGCCTTTCGTTTTATCTGTTGTTTGTCGGTGAACGCTCTCCTGAG
TAGGACAAATCCGCCGGGAGCGGATTTGAACGTTGCGAAGCAACGGCCCGGAGGGTGGCGGGCAGGACGC
CCGCCATAAACTGCCAGGAATTGGGGATCGGATTCGAGCTTTAGTACCTAGATTTAGATGTCTAAAAAGC
GGGGTACCGAGGACGCGTCAATTCTCGAA
